>Addgene plasmid #128241 | pFETCh_SSX2B | depositor full sequence | sequence record 245635 | Full Sequence
TGAGGATGGATACCCTATTTTCCATGATGTGATTATTACCCATTGCATGCCTGTATCAAAGCATCTCATG
TACCCCATAAGAATATACACCTGCTGCGTACCCACAAAATAAAGAACAAAAATTATTTTAAAACACTAAA
AAACAATAAAATCAATTGCAGTAATAATATCAAAGCTCACCGATCACAGATCACTATAGCAGATATAATA
ATAATGGAAAAGTGTAAAATTGGTGAGAATTAAAAAAAAAAATTGCAGCATCTGCGAAGCAGTATGAACA
TGAGGTGCAACAAAACAAGGTACGCCTGTGTGGCCTTAACAAATACGTGCTGGATGAAAGGAGGTATGGG
GGAATGTTCCCGTAAGTGAAGAGGTTGGGAATCTAAGCCTGAGAAGGGAAGGAGCCAGAAGCTAAAACTT
TAATTGGCATTTGGCCTATGTTGGTGTGGATCTAAGGTCTCAGCCTCTCTAAGCCAGAGAATGTGAAAAA
CTGGATGAAGAAGGCCCATGGGCACTTGGGAGGAAGCAGGCATCTCCTTTTTTTGAGTAAACAGAGCCTA
ACACTCTCCAACCTACCCAACCCTCACTTTCCAACTATTCTCCATCACAGGACCCAAAAGGGGGGAACAT
GCCTGGACCCACAGACTGCGTGAGAGAAAACAGCTGGTGATTTATGAAGAGATCAGCGACCCTGAGGAAG
ATGACGAGGGGAGCGGAGGAGGTTCCGGTGGAGGTGGTTCTGGAGATTACAAGGATGACGACGATAAGGG
CGATTACAAGGATGACGACGATAAGGGAGATTACAAGGATGACGACGATAAGGTTTCAGGAAGCGGAGCT
ACTAACTTCAGCCTGCTGAAGCAGGCTGGAGACGTGGAGGAGAACCCTGGACCTGGATCGTTTCGCATGA
TTGAACAAGATGGATTGCACGCAGGTTCTCCGGCCGCTTGGGTGGAGAGGCTATTCGGCTATGACTGGGC
ACAACAGACAATCGGCTGCTCTGATGCCGCCGTGTTCCGGCTGTCAGCGCAGGGGCGCCCGGTTCTTTTT
GTCAAGACCGACCTGTCCGGTGCCCTGAATGAACTGCAGGACGAGGCAGCGCGGCTATCGTGGCTGGCCA
CGACGGGCGTTCCTTGCGCAGCTGTGCTCGACGTTGTCACTGAAGCGGGAAGGGACTGGCTGCTATTGGG
CGAAGTGCCGGGGCAGGATCTCCTGTCATCTCACCTTGCTCCTGCCGAGAAAGTATCCATCATGGCTGAT
GCAATGCGGCGGCTGCATACGCTTGATCCGGCTACCTGCCCATTCGACCACCAAGCGAAACATCGCATCG
AGCGAGCACGTACTCGGATGGAAGCCGGTCTTGTCGATCAGGATGATCTGGACGAAGAGCATCAGGGGCT
CGCGCCAGCCGAACTGTTCGCCAGGCTCAAGGCGCGCATGCCCGACGGCGAGGATCTCGTCGTGACCCAT
GGCGATGCCTGCTTGCCGAATATCATGGTGGAAAATGGCCGCTTTTCTGGATTCATCGACTGTGGCCGGC
TGGGTGTGGCCGACCGCTATCAGGACATAGCGTTGGCTACCCGTGATATTGCTGAAGAGCTTGGCGGCGA
ATGGGCTGACCGCTTCCTCGTGCTTTACGGTATCGCCGCTCCCGATTCGCAGCGCATCGCCTTCTATCGC
CTTCTTGACGAGTTCTTCTGATTCGAACATCACTCATCCCCCACATCCCTGCAGACGTGCTATTCTGTTA
TGATACTGGTATCCCATCTGTCACTTGCTCCCCAAATCATTCCCTTCTTACAATTTTCTACTGTACAGCA
TTGAGGCTGAACGATGAGAGATTTCCCATGCTCTTTCTACTCCCTGCCCTGTATATATCCGGGGATCCTC
CCTACCCAGGATGCTGTGGGGTCCCAAACCCCAAGTAAGCCCTGATATGCGGGCCACACCTTTCTCTAGC
CTAGGAATTGATAACCCAGGCGAGGAAGTCACTGTGGCATGAACAGATGGTTCACTTCGAGGAACCGTGG
AAGGCGTGTGCAGGTCCTGAGATAGGGCAGAATCGGAGTGTGCAGGGTCTGCAGGTCAGGAGGAGTTGAG
ATTGCGTTGCCACGTGGTGGGAACTCACTGCCACTTATTTCCTTCTCTCTTCTTGCCTCAGCCTCAGGGA
TACGACACATGCCCATGATGAGAAGCAGAACGTGGTGACCTTTCACGAACATGGGCATGGCTGCGGACCC
CTCGTCATCAGGTGCATAGCAAGTGAAAGCAAGTGTTCACAACAGTGAAAAGTTGAGCGTCATTTTTCTT
AGTGTGCCAAGAGTTCGATGTTAGCGTTTACGTTGTATTTTCTTACACTGTGTCATTCTGTTAGATACTA
ACATTTTCATTGATGAGCAAGACATACTTAATGCATATTCTTGGAAAGTCCTCTCCACTGACTGTAGCCT
CCAATTCACTGGCCGTCGTTCACTGGCCGTCGTTTTACAACGTCGTGACTGGGAAAACCCTGGCGTTACC
CAACTTAATCGCCTTGCAGCACATCCCCCTTTCGCCAGCTGGCGTAATAGCGAAGAGGCCCGCACCGATC
GCCCTTCCCAACAGTTGCGCAGCCTGAATGGCGAATGCGATTTATTCAACAAAGCCGCCGTCCCGTCAAG
TCAGCGTAATGCTCTGCCAGTGTTACAACCAATTAACCAATTCTGATTAGAAAAACTCATCGAGCATCAA
ATGAAACTGCAATTTATTCATATCAGGATTATCAATACCATATTTTTGAAAAAGCCGTTTCTGTAATGAA
GGAGAAAACTCACCGAGGCAGTTCCATAGGATGGCAAGATCCTGGTATCGGTCTGCGATTCCGACTCGTC
CAACATCAATACAACCTATTAATTTCCCCTCGTCAAAAATAAGGTTATCAAGTGAGAAATCACCATGAGT
GACGACTGAATCCGGTGAGAATGGCAAAAGCTTATGCATTTCTTTCCAGACTTGTTCAACAGGCCAGCCA
TTACGCTCGTCATCAAAATCACTCGCATCAACCAAACCGTTATTCATTCGTGATTGCGCCTGAGCGAGAC
GAAATACGCGATCGCTGTTAAAAGGACAATTACAAACAGGAATCGAATGCAACCGGCGCAGGAACACTGC
CAGCGCATCAACAATATTTTCACCTGAATCAGGATATTCTTCTAATACCTGGAATGCTGTTTTCCCGGGG
ATCGCAGTGGTGAGTAACCATGCATCATCAGGAGTACGGATAAAATGCTTGATGGTCGGAAGAGGCATAA
ATTCCGTCAGCCAGTTTAGTCTGACCATCTCATCTGTAACATCATTGGCAACGCTACCTTTGCCATGTTT
CAGAAACAACTCTGGCGCATCGGGCTTCCCATACAATCGATAGATTGTCGCACCTGATTGCCCGACATTA
TCGCGAGCCCATTTATACCCATATAAATCAGCATCCATGTTGGAATTTAATCGCGGCTTCGAGCAAGACG
TTTCCCGTTGAATATGGCTCATAACACCCCTTGTATTACTGTTTATGTAAGCAGACAGTTTTATTGTTCA
TGATGATATATTTTTATCTTGTGCAATGTAACATCAGAGATTTTGAGACACAACGTGGCTTTGTTGAATA
AATCGAACTTTTGCTGAGTTGAAGGATCAGATCACGCATCTTCCCGACAACGCAGACCGTTCCGTGGCAA
AGCAAAAGTTCAAAATCACCAACTGGTCCACCTACAACAAAGCTCTCATCAACCGTGGCTCCCTCACTTT
CTGGCTGGATGATGGGGCGATTCAGGCCTGGTATGAGTCAGCAACACCTTCTTCACGAGGCAGACCTCTC
GACGGAGTTCCACTGAGCGTCAGACCCCGTAGAAAAGATCAAAGGATCTTCTTGAGATCCTTTTTTTCTG
CGCGTAATCTGCTGCTTGCAAACAAAAAAACCACCGCTACCAGCGGTGGTTTGTTTGCCGGATCAAGAGC
TACCAACTCTTTTTCCGAAGGTAACTGGCTTCAGCAGAGCGCAGATACCAAATACTGTTCTTCTAGTGTA
GCCGTAGTTAGGCCACCACTTCAAGAACTCTGTAGCACCGCCTACATACCTCGCTCTGCTAATCCTGTTA
CCAGTGGCTGCTGCCAGTGGCGATAAGTCGTGTCTTACCGGGTTGGACTCAAGACGATAGTTACCGGATA
AGGCGCAGCGGTCGGGCTGAACGGGGGGTTCGTGCACACAGCCCAGCTTGGAGCGAACGACCTACACCGA
ACTGAGATACCTACAGCGTGAGCTATGAGAAAGCGCCACGCTTCCCGAAGGGAGAAAGGCGGACAGGTAT
CCGGTAAGCGGCAGGGTCGGAACAGGAGAGCGCACGAGGGAGCTTCCAGGGGGAAACGCCTGGTATCTTT
ATAGTCCTGTCGGGTTTCGCCACCTCTGACTTGAGCGTCGATTTTTGTGATGCTCGTCAGGGGGGCGGAG
CCTATGGAAAAACGCCAGCAACGCGGCCTTTTTACGGTTCCTGGCCTTTTGCTGGCCTTTTGCTCACATG
TTCTTTCCTGCGTTATCCCCTGATTCTGTGGATAACCGTATTACCGCCTTTGAGTGAGCTGATACCGCTC
GCCGCAGCCGAACGACCGAGCGCAGCGAGTCAGTGAGCGAGGAAGCGGAAGAAGCTCGCACATTCAGCAG
CGTTTTTCAGCGCGTTTTCGATCAACGTTTCAATGTTGGTATCAACACCAGGTTTAACTTTGAACTTATC
GGCACTGACGGTTACTGATTTTGAACTTTTGCTTTGCCACGGAACGGTCTGCGTTGTCGGGAAGATGCGT
GATCTGATCCTTCAACTCAGCAAAAGTTCCCAATACGCAAACCGCCTCTCCCCGCGCGTTGGCCGATTCA
TTAATGCAGCTGGCACGACAGGTTTCCCGACTGGAAAGCGGGCAGTGAGCGCAACGCAATTAATGTGAGT
TAGCTCACTCATTAGGCACCCCAGGCTTTACACTTTATGCTTCCGGCTCGTATGTTGTGTGGAATTGTGA
GCGGATAACAATTTCACACAGGAAACAGCTATGACCATGATTACGCCAAGCTTGCATGCCTGCAGGTCGA
CTCTAGAGGATCCCCGGGTACCGAGCTCGAATTAGCTTGCATGCCTGCAGGTCAATTCCCTGGCATTATG
CCCAGTACATGACCTTATGGGACTTTCCTACTTGGCAGTACATCTACGTATTAGTCATCGCTATTACCAT
GGTGATGCGGTTTTGGCAGTACATCAATGGGCGTGGATAGCGGTTTGACTCACGGGGATTTCAAGTCTCC
ACCCCATTGACGTCAATGGGAGTTTGTTTTGGCACCAAAATCAACGGGACTTTCCAAAATGTCGTAACAA
CTCCGCCCCATTGACGCAAATGGGCGGTAGGCGTGTACGGTGGGAGGTCTATATAAGCAGAGCTCGTTTA
GTGAACCGTCAGATCGCCTGGAGACGCCATCCACGCTGTTTTGACCTCCATAGGAGACACCGGGACCGAT
CCAGCCTGGGGATCCCGACCATGGCTTCGTACCCCTGCCATCAACACGCGTCTGCGTTCGACCAGGCTGC
GCGTTCTCGCGGCCATAGCAACCGACGTACGGCGTTGCGCCCTCGCCGGCAGCAAGAAGCCACGGAAGTC
CGCCTGGAGCAGAAAATGCCCACGCTACTGCGGGTTTATATAGACGGTCCTCACGGGATGGGGAAAACCA
CCACCACGCAACTGCTGGTGGCCCTGGGTTCGCGCGACGATATCGTCTACGTACCCGAGCCGATGACTTA
CTGGCAGGTGCTGGGGGCTTCCGAGACAATCGCGAACATCTACACCACACAACACCGCCTCGACCAGGGT
GAGATATCGGCCGGGGACGCGGCGGTGGTAATGACAAGCGCCCAGATAACAATGGGCATGCCTTATGCCG
TGACCGACGCCGTTCTGGCTCCTCATATCGGGGGGGAGGCTGGGAGCTCACATGCCCCGCCCCCGGCCCT
CACCCTCATCTTCGACCGCCATCCCATCGCCGCCCTCCTGTGCTACCCGGCCGCGCGATACCTTATGGGC
AGCATGACCCCCCAGGCCGTGCTGGCGTTCGTGGCCCTCATCCCGCCGACCTTGCCCGGCACAAACATCG
TGTTGGGGGCCCTTCCGGAGGACAGACACATCGACCGCCTGGCCAAACGCCAGCGCCCCGGCGAGCGGCT
TGACCTGGCTATGCTGGCCGCGATTCGCCGCGTTTACGGGCTGCTTGCCAATACGGTGCGGTATCTGCAG
GGCGGCGGGTCGTGGCGGGAGGATTGGGGACAGCTTTCGGGGACGGCCGTGCCGCCCCAGGGTGCCGAGC
CCCAGAGCAACGCGGGCCCACGACCCCATATCGGGGACACGTTATTTACCCTGTTTCGGGCCCCCGAGTT
GCTGGCCCCCAACGGCGACCTGTACAACGTGTTTGCCTGGGCCTTGGACGTCTTGGCCAAACGCCTCCGT
CCCATGCACGTCTTTATCCTGGATTACGACCAATCGCCCGCCGGCTGCCGGGACGCCCTGCTGCAACTTA
CCTCCGGGATGGTCCAGACCCACGTCACCACCCCCGGCTCCATACCGACGATCTGCGACCTGGCGCGCAC
GTTTGCCCGGGAGATGGGGGAGGCTAACTGAGGATCCCACGTCACTATTGTATACTCTATATTATACTCT
ATGTTATACTCTGTAATCCTACTCAATAAACGTGTCACGCCTGTGAAACCGTACTAAGTCTCCCGTGTAT
TCTTATCACCATCAGGTGACATCCTCGCCCAGGCTGTCAATCATGCCGGTATCGATTCCAGTAGCACCGG
CCCCACGCTGACAACCCACTCTTGCAGCGTTAGCAGCGCCCCTCTTAACAAGCCGACCCCCACCAGCGTC
GCGGTTACTAACACTCCTCTCCCCGACCTGCAGCCCAGCT
Features (pLannotate 1.2.2; 20 found; start..end, strand, type, name):
    568..708     +  CDS            SSX3 (fragment): SSX3_HUMAN - Experimental evidence at protein level: Swiss-Prot protein existence level 1. Could act as a modulator of transcription. From Homo sapiens (Human).
    742..795     +  CDS            3xFLAG (fragment): three tandem FLAG® epitope tags
    799..823     +  CDS            3xFLAG (fragment): three tandem FLAG® epitope tags
    907..1698    +  CDS            neo: KKA2_KLEPN - Also known as kan, nptII. Experimental evidence at protein level: Swiss-Prot protein existence level 1. Resistance to kanamycin, neomycin, paromomycin, ribostamycin, butirosin and gentamicin B. From Klebsiella pneumoniae.
   2469..2625    +  CDS            lacZα (fragment): LacZα fragment of β-galactosidase; lacZ fragment
   2707..3522    -  CDS            KanR: aminoglycoside phosphotransferase; aph(3')-Ia; confers resistance to kanamycin in bacteria or G418 (Geneticin®) in eukaryotes
   3707..3847    +  CDS            TRA2_ECOLX (fragment): Protein predicted: Swiss-Prot protein existence level 4. Required for transposition of transposon Tn903. From Escherichia coli.
   3902..4490    +  rep_origin     ori: high-copy-number ColE1/pMB1/pBR322/pUC origin of replication
   4859..4948    +  CDS            lacI (fragment): lac repressor; lacI; The lac repressor binds to the lac operator to inhibit transcription in E. coli. This inhibition can be relieved by adding lactose or isopropyl-β-D-thiogalactopyranoside (IPTG).
   4961..4982    +  protein_bind   CAP binding site: CAP binding activates transcription in the presence of cAMP. E. coli catabolite activator protein
   4997..5027    +  promoter       lac promoter: promoter for the E. coli lac operon
   5035..5051    +  protein_bind   lac operator: The lac repressor binds to the lac operator to inhibit transcription in E. coli. This inhibition can be relieved by adding lactose or isopropyl-β-D-thiogalactopyranoside (IPTG). lac repressor encoded by lacI
   5088..5143    -  misc_feature   MCS: pUC18/19 multiple cloning site
   5144..5163    -  misc_feature   MCS (fragment): pUC18/19 multiple cloning site
   5169..5251    +  enhancer       CMV enhancer (fragment): human cytomegalovirus immediate early enhancer; contains an 18-bp deletion relative to the standard CMV enhancer
   5323..5340    -  promoter       CMV promoter (fragment): human cytomegalovirus (CMV) immediate early promoter
   5403..5454    +  promoter       CMVd2 promoter: truncated human cytomegalovirus (CMV) immediate early promoter that yields moderately reduced expression relative to the full-length promoter
   5545..5616    -  CDS            UL24_HHV11 (fragment): Experimental evidence at protein level: Swiss-Prot protein existence level 1. May participate in nuclear egress of viral particles. Plays a role in the dispersal of several host nucleolar proteins including NCL/nucleolin and NPM1. Since deletion of host NCL/nucleolin negatively impact on nuclear egress, UL24 supposedly acts on this process through its effect on host nucleoli. From Human herpesvirus 1 (strain 17) (HHV-1) (Human herpes simplex virus 1).
   5686..6681    +  CDS            ΔTK: truncated herpes simplex virus thymidine kinase (Salomon et al., 1995) confers sensitivity to nucleoside analogs such as acyclovir or ganciclovir
   6793..6954    +  CDS            UL122 (fragment): VIE2_HCMVT - Experimental evidence at protein level: Swiss-Prot protein existence level 1. Stimulates viral early and late gene expression and thus play a crucial role in the regulation of productive infection. In addition, activates quiescent cells to reenter the cell cycle and upregulates several E2F-responsive genes, which are responsible for pushing the cell into S phase. In S-phase, inhibits cellular DNA synthesis and blocks further cell cycle progression. From Human cytomegalovirus (strain Towne) (HHV-5) (Human herpesvirus 5).
