>Addgene plasmid #128241 | pFETCh_SSX2B | addgene full sequence | sequence record 260786 | Addgene NGS Result
AGTGAGCGCAACGCAATTAATGTGAGTTAGCTCACTCATTAGGCACCCCAGGCTTTACACTTTATGCTTC
CGGCTCGTATGTTGTGTGGAATTGTGAGCGGATAACAATTTCACACAGGAAACAGCTATGACCATGATTA
CGCCAAGCTTGCATGCCTGCAGGTCGACTCTAGAGGATCCCCGGGTACCGAGCTCGAATTAGCTTGCATG
CCTGCAGGTCAATTCCCTGGCATTATGCCCAGTACATGACCTTATGGGACTTTCCTACTTGGCAGTACAT
CTACGTATTAGTCATCGCTATTACCATGGTGATGCGGTTTTGGCAGTACATCAATGGGCGTGGATAGCGG
TTTGACTCACGGGGATTTCAAGTCTCCACCCCATTGACGTCAATGGGAGTTTGTTTTGGCACCAAAATCA
ACGGGACTTTCCAAAATGTCGTAACAACTCCGCCCCATTGACGCAAATGGGCGGTAGGCGTGTACGGTGG
GAGGTCTATATAAGCAGAGCTCGTTTAGTGAACCGTCAGATCGCCTGGAGACGCCATCCACGCTGTTTTG
ACCTCCATAGGAGACACCGGGACCGATCCAGCCTGGGGATCCCGACCATGGCTTCGTACCCCTGCCATCA
ACACGCGTCTGCGTTCGACCAGGCTGCGCGTTCTCGCGGCCATAGCAACCGACGTACGGCGTTGCGCCCT
CGCCGGCAGCAAGAAGCCACGGAAGTCCGCCTGGAGCAGAAAATGCCCACGCTACTGCGGGTTTATATAG
ACGGTCCTCACGGGATGGGGAAAACCACCACCACGCAACTGCTGGTGGCCCTGGGTTCGCGCGACGATAT
CGTCTACGTACCCGAGCCGATGACTTACTGGCAGGTGCTGGGGGCTTCCGAGACAATCGCGAACATCTAC
ACCACACAACACCGCCTCGACCAGGGTGAGATATCGGCCGGGGACGCGGCGGTGGTAATGACAAGCGCCC
AGATAACAATGGGCATGCCTTATGCCGTGACCGACGCCGTTCTGGCTCCTCATATCGGGGGGGAGGCTGG
GAGCTCACATGCCCCGCCCCCGGCCCTCACCCTCATCTTCGACCGCCATCCCATCGCCGCCCTCCTGTGC
TACCCGGCCGCGCGATACCTTATGGGCAGCATGACCCCCCAGGCCGTGCTGGCGTTCGTGGCCCTCATCC
CGCCGACCTTGCCCGGCACAAACATCGTGTTGGGGGCCCTTCCGGAGGACAGACACATCGACCGCCTGGC
CAAACGCCAGCGCCCCGGCGAGCGGCTTGACCTGGCTATGCTGGCCGCGATTCGCCGCGTTTACGGGCTG
CTTGCCAATACGGTGCGGTATCTGCAGGGCGGCGGGTCGTGGCGGGAGGATTGGGGACAGCTTTCGGGGA
CGGCCGTGCCGCCCCAGGGTGCCGAGCCCCAGAGCAACGCGGGCCCACGACCCCATATCGGGGACACGTT
ATTTACCCTGTTTCGGGCCCCCGAGTTGCTGGCCCCCAACGGCGACCTGTACAACGTGTTTGCCTGGGCC
TTGGACGTCTTGGCCAAACGCCTCCGTCCCATGCACGTCTTTATCCTGGATTACGACCAATCGCCCGCCG
GCTGCCGGGACGCCCTGCTGCAACTTACCTCCGGGATGGTCCAGACCCACGTCACCACCCCCGGCTCCAT
ACCGACGATCTGCGACCTGGCGCGCACGTTTGCCCGGGAGATGGGGGAGGCTAACTGAGGATCCCACGTC
ACTATTGTATACTCTATATTATACTCTATGTTATACTCTGTAATCCTACTCAATAAACGTGTCACGCCTG
TGAAACCGTACTAAGTCTCCCGTGTATTCTTATCACCATCAGGTGACATCCTCGCCCAGGCTGTCAATCA
TGCCGGTATCGATTCCAGTAGCACCGGCCCCACGCTGACAACCCACTCTTGCAGCGTTAGCAGCGCCCCT
CTTAACAAGCCGACCCCCACCAGCGTCGCGGTTACTAACACTCCTCTCCCCGACCTGCAGCCCAGCTTGA
GGATGGATACCCTATTTTCCATGATGTGATTATTACCCATTGCATGCCTGTATCAAAGCATCTCATGTAC
CCCATAAGAATATACACCTGCTGCGTACCCACAAAATAAAGAACAAAAATTATTTTAAAACACTAAAAAA
CAATAAAATCAATTGCAGTAATAATATCAAAGCTCACCGATCACAGATCACTATAGCAGATATAATAATA
ATGGAAAAGTGTAAAATTGGTGAGAATTAAAAAAAAAAATTGCAGCATCTGCGAAGCAGTATGAACATGA
GGTGCAACAAAACAAGGTACGCCTGTGTGGCCTTAACAAATACGTGCTGGATGAAAGGAGGTATGGGGGA
ATGTTCCCGTAAGTGAAGAGGTTGGGAATCTAAGCCTGAGAAGGGAAGGAGCCAGAAGCTAAAACTTTAA
TTGGCATTTGGCCTATGTTGGTGTGGATCTAAGGTCTCAGCCTCTCTAAGCCAGAGAATGTGAAAAACTG
GATGAAGAAGGCCCATGGGCACTTGGGAGGAAGCAGGCATCTCCTTTTTTTGAGTAAACAGAGCCTAACA
CTCTCCAACCTACCCAACCCTCACTTTCCAACTATTCTCCATCACAGGACCCAAAAGGGGGGAACATGCC
TGGACCCACAGACTGCGTGAGAGAAAACAGCTGGTGATTTATGAAGAGATCAGCGACCCTGAGGAAGATG
ACGAGGGGAGCGGAGGAGGTTCCGGTGGAGGTGGTTCTGGAGATTACAAGGATGACGACGATAAGGGCGA
TTACAAGGATGACGACGATAAGGGAGATTACAAGGATGACGACGATAAGGTTTCAGGAAGCGGAGCTACT
AACTTCAGCCTGCTGAAGCAGGCTGGAGACGTGGAGGAGAACCCTGGACCTGGATCGTTTCGCATGATTG
AACAAGATGGATTGCACGCAGGTTCTCCGGCCGCTTGGGTGGAGAGGCTATTCGGCTATGACTGGGCACA
ACAGACAATCGGCTGCTCTGATGCCGCCGTGTTCCGGCTGTCAGCGCAGGGGCGCCCGGTTCTTTTTGTC
AAGACCGACCTGTCCGGTGCCCTGAATGAACTGCAGGACGAGGCAGCGCGGCTATCGTGGCTGGCCACGA
CGGGCGTTCCTTGCGCAGCTGTGCTCGACGTTGTCACTGAAGCGGGAAGGGACTGGCTGCTATTGGGCGA
AGTGCCGGGGCAGGATCTCCTGTCATCTCACCTTGCTCCTGCCGAGAAAGTATCCATCATGGCTGATGCA
ATGCGGCGGCTGCATACGCTTGATCCGGCTACCTGCCCATTCGACCACCAAGCGAAACATCGCATCGAGC
GAGCACGTACTCGGATGGAAGCCGGTCTTGTCGATCAGGATGATCTGGACGAAGAGCATCAGGGGCTCGC
GCCAGCCGAACTGTTCGCCAGGCTCAAGGCGCGCATGCCCGACGGCGAGGATCTCGTCGTGACCCATGGC
GATGCCTGCTTGCCGAATATCATGGTGGAAAATGGCCGCTTTTCTGGATTCATCGACTGTGGCCGGCTGG
GTGTGGCCGACCGCTATCAGGACATAGCGTTGGCTACCCGTGATATTGCTGAAGAGCTTGGCGGCGAATG
GGCTGACCGCTTCCTCGTGCTTTACGGTATCGCCGCTCCCGATTCGCAGCGCATCGCCTTCTATCGCCTT
CTTGACGAGTTCTTCTGATTCGAACATCACTCATCCCCCACATCCCTGCAGACGTGCTATTCTGTTATGA
TACTGGTATCCCATCTGTCACTTGCTCCCCAAATCATTCCCTTCTTACAATTTTCTACTGTACAGCATTG
AGGCTGAACGATGAGAGATTTCCCATGCTCTTTCTACTCCCTGCCCTGTATATATCCGGGGATCCTCCCT
ACCCAGGATGCTGTGGGGTCCCAAACCCCAAGTAAGCCCTGATATGCGGGCCACACCTTTCTCTAGCCTA
GGAATTGATAACCCAGGCGAGGAAGTCACTGTGGCATGAACAGATGGTTCACTTCGAGGAACCGTGGAAG
GCGTGTGCAGGTCCTGAGATAGGGCAGAATCGGAGTGTGCAGGGTCTGCAGGTCAGGAGGAGTTGAGATT
GCGTTGCCACGTGGTGGGAACTCACTGCCACTTATTTCCTTCTCTCTTCTTGCCTCAGCCTCAGGGATAC
GACACATGCCCATGATGAGAAGCAGAACGTGGTGACCTTTCACGAACATGGGCATGGCTGCGGACCCCTC
GTCATCAGGTGCATAGCAAGTGAAAGCAAGTGTTCACAACAGTGAAAAGTTGAGCGTCATTTTTCTTAGT
GTGCCAAGAGTTCGATGTTAGCGTTTACGTTGTATTTTCTTACACTGTGTCATTCTGTTAGATACTAACA
TTTTCATTGATGAGCAAGACATACTTAATGCATATTCTTGGAAAGTCCTCTCCACTGACTGTAGCCTCCA
ATTCACTGGCCGTCGTTCACTGGCCGTCGTTTTACAACGTCGTGACTGGGAAAACCCTGGCGTTACCCAA
CTTAATCGCCTTGCAGCACATCCCCCTTTCGCCAGCTGGCGTAATAGCGAAGAGGCCCGCACCGATCGCC
CTTCCCAACAGTTGCGCAGCCTGAATGGCGAATGCGATTTATTCAACAAAGCCGCCGTCCCGTCAAGTCA
GCGTAATGCTCTGCCAGTGTTACAACCAATTAACCAATTCTGATTAGAAAAACTCATCGAGCATCAAATG
AAACTGCAATATATTCATATCAGGATTATCAATACCATATTTTTGAAAAAGCCGTTTCTGTAATGAAGGA
GAAAACTCACCGAGGCAGTTCCATAGGATGGCAAGATCCTGGTATCGGTCTGCGATTCCGACTCGTCCAA
CATCAATACAACCTATTAATTTCCCCTCGTCAAAAATAAGGTTATCAAGTGAGAAATCACCATGAGTGAC
GACTGAATCCGGTGAGAATGGCAAAAGCTTATGCATTTCTTTCCAGACTTGTTCAACAGGCCAGCCATTA
CGCTCGTCATCAAAATCACTCGCATCAACCAAACCGTTATTCATTCGTGATTGCGCCTGAGCGAGACGAA
ATACGCGATCGCTGTTAAAAGGACAATTACAAACAGGAATCGAATGCAACCGGCGCAGGAACACTGCCAG
CGCATCAACAATATTTTCACCTGAATCAGGATATTCTTCTAATACCTGGAATGCTGTTTTCCCGGGGATC
GCAGTGGTGAGTAACCATGCATCATCAGGAGTACGGATAAAATGCTTGATGGTCGGAAGAGGCATAAATT
CCGTCAGCCAGTTTAGTCTGACCATCTCATCTGTAACATCATTGGCAACGCTACCTTTGCCATGTTTCAG
AAACAACTCTGGCGCATCGGGCTTCCCATACAATCGATAGATTGTCGCACCTGATTGCCCGACATTATCG
CGAGCCCATTTATACCCATATAAATCAGCATCCATGTTGGAATTTAATCGCGGCTTCGAGCAAGACGTTT
CCCGTTGAATATGGCTCATAACACCCCTTGTATTACTGTTTATGTAAGCAGACAGTTTTATTGTTCATGA
TGATATATTTTTATCTTGTGCAATGTAACATCAGAGATTTTGAGACACAACGTGGCTTTGTTGAATAAAT
CGAACTTTTGCTGAGTTGAAGGATCAGATCACGCATCTTCCCGACAACGCAGACCGTTCCGTGGCAAAGC
AAAAGTTCAAAATCACCAACTGGTCCACCTACAACAAAGCTCTCATCAACCGTGGCTCCCTCACTTTCTG
GCTGGATGATGGGGCGATTCAGGCCTGGTATGAGTCAGCAACACCTTCTTCACGAGGCAGACCTCTCGAC
GGAGTTCCACTGAGCGTCAGACCCCGTAGAAAAGATCAAAGGATCTTCTTGAGATCCTTTTTTTCTGCGC
GTAATCTGCTGCTTGCAAACAAAAAAACCACCGCTACCAGCGGTGGTTTGTTTGCCGGATCAAGAGCTAC
CAACTCTTTTTCCGAAGGTAACTGGCTTCAGCAGAGCGCAGATACCAAATACTGTTCTTCTAGTGTAGCC
GTAGTTAGGCCACCACTTCAAGAACTCTGTAGCACCGCCTACATACCTCGCTCTGCTAATCCTGTTACCA
GTGGCTGCTGCCAGTGGCGATAAGTCGTGTCTTACCGGGTTGGACTCAAGACGATAGTTACCGGATAAGG
CGCAGCGGTCGGGCTGAACGGGGGGTTCGTGCACACAGCCCAGCTTGGAGCGAACGACCTACACCGAACT
GAGATACCTACAGCGTGAGCTATGAGAAAGCGCCACGCTTCCCGAAGGGAGAAAGGCGGACAGGTATCCG
GTAAGCGGCAGGGTCGGAACAGGAGAGCGCACGAGGGAGCTTCCAGGGGGAAACGCCTGGTATCTTTATA
GTCCTGTCGGGTTTCGCCACCTCTGACTTGAGCGTCGATTTTTGTGATGCTCGTCAGGGGGGCGGAGCCT
ATGGAAAAACGCCAGCAACGCGGCCTTTTTACGGTTCCTGGCCTTTTGCTGGCCTTTTGCTCACATGTTC
TTTCCTGCGTTATCCCCTGATTCTGTGGATAACCGTATTACCGCCTTTGAGTGAGCTGATACCGCTCGCC
GCAGCCGAACGACCGAGCGCAGCGAGTCAGTGAGCGAGGAAGCGGAAGAAGCTCGCACATTCAGCAGCGT
TTTTCAGCGCGTTTTCGATCAACGTTTCAATGTTGGTATCAACACCAGGTTTAACTTTGAACTTATCGGC
ACTGACGGTTACTGATTTTGAACTTTTGCTTTGCCACGGAACGGTCTGCGTTGTCGGGAAGATGCGTGAT
CTGATCCTTCAACTCAGCAAAAGTTCCCAATACGCAAACCGCCTCTCCCCGCGCGTTGGCCGATTCATTA
ATGCAGCTGGCACGACAGGTTTCCCGACTGGAAAGCGGGC
Features (pLannotate 1.2.2; 20 found; start..end, strand, type, name):
     18..39      +  protein_bind   CAP binding site: CAP binding activates transcription in the presence of cAMP. E. coli catabolite activator protein
     54..84      +  promoter       lac promoter: promoter for the E. coli lac operon
     92..108     +  protein_bind   lac operator: The lac repressor binds to the lac operator to inhibit transcription in E. coli. This inhibition can be relieved by adding lactose or isopropyl-β-D-thiogalactopyranoside (IPTG). lac repressor encoded by lacI
    145..200     -  misc_feature   MCS: pUC18/19 multiple cloning site
    201..220     -  misc_feature   MCS (fragment): pUC18/19 multiple cloning site
    226..308     +  enhancer       CMV enhancer (fragment): human cytomegalovirus immediate early enhancer; contains an 18-bp deletion relative to the standard CMV enhancer
    380..397     -  promoter       CMV promoter (fragment): human cytomegalovirus (CMV) immediate early promoter
    460..511     +  promoter       CMVd2 promoter: truncated human cytomegalovirus (CMV) immediate early promoter that yields moderately reduced expression relative to the full-length promoter
    602..673     -  CDS            UL24_HHV11 (fragment): Experimental evidence at protein level: Swiss-Prot protein existence level 1. May participate in nuclear egress of viral particles. Plays a role in the dispersal of several host nucleolar proteins including NCL/nucleolin and NPM1. Since deletion of host NCL/nucleolin negatively impact on nuclear egress, UL24 supposedly acts on this process through its effect on host nucleoli. From Human herpesvirus 1 (strain 17) (HHV-1) (Human herpes simplex virus 1).
    743..1738    +  CDS            ΔTK: truncated herpes simplex virus thymidine kinase (Salomon et al., 1995) confers sensitivity to nucleoside analogs such as acyclovir or ganciclovir
   1850..2011    +  CDS            UL122 (fragment): VIE2_HCMVT - Experimental evidence at protein level: Swiss-Prot protein existence level 1. Stimulates viral early and late gene expression and thus play a crucial role in the regulation of productive infection. In addition, activates quiescent cells to reenter the cell cycle and upregulates several E2F-responsive genes, which are responsible for pushing the cell into S phase. In S-phase, inhibits cellular DNA synthesis and blocks further cell cycle progression. From Human cytomegalovirus (strain Towne) (HHV-5) (Human herpesvirus 5).
   2595..2735    +  CDS            SSX3 (fragment): SSX3_HUMAN - Experimental evidence at protein level: Swiss-Prot protein existence level 1. Could act as a modulator of transcription. From Homo sapiens (Human).
   2769..2822    +  CDS            3xFLAG (fragment): three tandem FLAG® epitope tags
   2826..2850    +  CDS            3xFLAG (fragment): three tandem FLAG® epitope tags
   2934..3725    +  CDS            neo: KKA2_KLEPN - Also known as kan, nptII. Experimental evidence at protein level: Swiss-Prot protein existence level 1. Resistance to kanamycin, neomycin, paromomycin, ribostamycin, butirosin and gentamicin B. From Klebsiella pneumoniae.
   4496..4652    +  CDS            lacZα (fragment): LacZα fragment of β-galactosidase; lacZ fragment
   4734..5549    -  CDS            KanR: aminoglycoside phosphotransferase; aph(3')-Ia; confers resistance to kanamycin in bacteria or G418 (Geneticin®) in eukaryotes
   5734..5874    +  CDS            TRA2_ECOLX (fragment): Protein predicted: Swiss-Prot protein existence level 4. Required for transposition of transposon Tn903. From Escherichia coli.
   5929..6517    +  rep_origin     ori: high-copy-number ColE1/pMB1/pBR322/pUC origin of replication
   6886..5       +  CDS            lacI (fragment) (across the origin): lac repressor; lacI; The lac repressor binds to the lac operator to inhibit transcription in E. coli. This inhibition can be relieved by adding lactose or isopropyl-β-D-thiogalactopyranoside (IPTG).
