[The description below was written by a language model from this plasmid's Addgene catalogue record and pLannotate feature annotations shown in this document.]
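Description:
pFETCh_SSX2B is a CRISPR homology-directed repair donor plasmid built on the pFETCh_Donor backbone and designed to add a C-terminal (3') FLAG epitope tag to the endogenous human SSX2B gene. It is a 6,970 nt, pUC-type plasmid that replicates in E. coli from a high-copy ColE1/pMB1 origin and is selected with kanamycin through an aph(3')-Ia KanR gene. Remnants of the lac promoter/operator, lacZα and the pUC multiple cloning site reflect the cloning-vector ancestry. The depositor and repository sequence records are the same length and carry the same twenty annotated features, differing only in where numbering starts.

The payload is a promoterless 3xFLAG-P2A-NeoR cassette flanked by SSX2B homology arms that were inserted by Gibson assembly. The upstream arm is visible in the annotation as a coding fragment matched to the related family member SSX3, lying just before the 3xFLAG sequence. This match presumably reflects similarity within the SSX family rather than a different insert. The downstream arm is not annotated. After a Cas9-induced break near the stop codon, in-frame integration yields a FLAG-tagged protein expressed from the native locus. The P2A peptide separates the tagged protein from the neomycin phosphotransferase, so G418 resistance depends on transcription from the targeted gene.

Outside the arms, truncated CMV promoter elements precede a truncated herpes simplex virus thymidine kinase gene, which confers sensitivity to ganciclovir-type analogs. Its position would allow counter-selection against random whole-plasmid integration, although the record does not state this use. The Cas9 and guide RNA are not on this plasmid. The associated method uses such tagged lines for ChIP-seq of DNA-binding proteins with an anti-FLAG antibody.
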