Addgene plasmid #128241: pFETCh_SSX2B
Purpose: Donor vector for 3' FLAG tag of human SSX2B
Depositing lab: Richard M. Myers. Depositing organization: HudsonAlpha Institute for Biotechnology. Publication: CETCh-seq: CRISPR epitope tagging ChIP-seq of DNA-binding proteins. Savic D, Partridge EC, Newberry KM, Smith SB, Meadows SK, Roberts BS, Mackiewicz M, Mendenhall EM, Myers RM. Genome Res. 2015 Sep 9. 10.1101/gr.193540.115 PubMed 26355004.
Backbone
  Vector backbone: pFETCh_Donor
  Vector type: CRISPR
Growth in bacteria
  Bacterial resistance: Kanamycin, 50 μg/mL
  Growth temperature: 37°C
  Growth strain: DH5alpha
  Copy number: High Copy
Gene/Insert
  Gene/Insert name: SSX2B Homology arms
  Species: H. sapiens (human)
  Tag / fusion protein: 3XFLAG-P2A-NeoR (C terminal on insert)
  Cloning method: Gibson Cloning
Terms and licenses: Academic/Nonprofit Terms; Industry Terms: Not Available to Industry
How to cite: pFETCh_SSX2B was a gift from Richard M. Myers (Addgene plasmid # 128241 ; http://n2t.net/addgene:128241 ; RRID:Addgene_128241)
